Addgene plasmid #133642: ZJOM153
Purpose: Integration of 2xGFP tag at VPH1 C terminus, use auxotrophic marker URA3(Candida albicans). Marker for yeast vacuole.
Depositing lab: Zhiping Xie. Depositing organization: Shanghai Jiao Tong University. Publication: A Validated Set of Fluorescent-Protein-Based Markers for Major Organelles in Yeast (Saccharomyces cerevisiae). Zhu J, Zhang ZT, Tang SW, Zhao BS, Li H, Song JZ, Li D, Xie Z. MBio. 2019 Sep 3;10(5). pii: mBio.01691-19. doi: 10.1128/mBio.01691-19. PubMed 31481383.
Backbone
  Vector backbone: KT209-2GFP
  Vector type: Yeast Expression
Growth in bacteria
  Bacterial resistance: Ampicillin, 100 μg/mL
  Growth temperature: 37°C
  Growth strain: DH5alpha
  Copy number: Unknown
Gene/Insert
  Gene/Insert name: Vph1-2GFP
  Species: S. cerevisiae (budding yeast)
  Insert size (bp): 3400
  Entrez Gene: VPH1 (a.k.a. YOR270C)
  Tag / fusion protein: EGFP (C terminal on insert)
  Cloning method: Gibson Cloning
Terms and licenses: Academic/Nonprofit Terms; Industry Terms: Not Available to Industry
How to cite: ZJOM153 was a gift from Zhiping Xie (Addgene plasmid # 133642 ; http://n2t.net/addgene:133642 ; RRID:Addgene_133642)
