[The description below was written by a language model from this plasmid's Addgene catalogue record and pLannotate feature annotations shown in this document.]
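Description:
ZJOM153 is a yeast integration plasmid built on the KT209-2GFP backbone and designed to tag the endogenous Saccharomyces cerevisiae VPH1 gene at its C terminus with two tandem copies of GFP, giving a fluorescent marker for the vacuole. It is propagated in E. coli through a high-copy ColE1/pUC-type origin and selected with ampicillin (AmpR, β-lactamase). No yeast replication origin is annotated, consistent with its stated use as an integrating construct rather than an episomal one.

The payload begins with a large portion of the VPH1 coding sequence, which encodes the vacuole-specific subunit of the V0 membrane sector of the V-ATPase. It is followed in the same orientation by two GFP open reading frames (annotated as GFP S65T; the catalogue lists the tag as EGFP) and the ADH1 terminator. No yeast promoter is annotated upstream of VPH1, so expression of the fusion presumably relies on the native chromosomal promoter after integration. Downstream lies the selection cassette: a URA3 gene, which the catalogue identifies as being from Candida albicans (the automated annotation matched it to the S. cerevisiae homologue), driven by the Ashbya gossypii TEF promoter and ended by the TEF terminator. One loxP site interrupts the TEF promoter and a second follows the terminator, an arrangement that should allow Cre-mediated excision and recycling of the marker. A fragment of PAC1 is annotated beyond the cassette; it may act as a downstream homology arm alongside the VPH1 sequence, though the record does not say so. Flanking SP6 and T7 promoters and the lacI, rop and bom fragments are backbone remnants. The plasmid belongs to a validated set of fluorescent organelle markers for budding yeast.
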