Features (pLannotate 1.2.2; 19 found; start..end, strand, type, name):
      1..19      +  promoter       SP6 promoter: promoter for bacteriophage SP6 RNA polymerase
    146..2641    +  CDS            VPH1: VPH1_YEAST - Experimental evidence at protein level: Swiss-Prot protein existence level 1. Subunit of the integral membrane V0 complex of vacuolar ATPase essential for assembly and catalytic activity. Is present only in vacuolar V-ATPase complexes. Enzymes containing this subunit have a 4-fold higher ratio of proton transport to ATP hydrolysis than complexes containing the Golgi/endosomal isoform and undergo reversible dissociation of V1 and V0 in response to glucose depletion. V-ATPase is responsible for acidifying a variety of intracellular compartments in eukaryotic cells. From Saccharomyce
   2717..3430    +  CDS            GFP (S65T): GFP (S65T) is a basic (constitutively fluorescent) green fluorescent protein published in 1995, derived from Aequorea victoria.
   3467..4180    +  CDS            GFP (S65T): GFP (S65T) is a basic (constitutively fluorescent) green fluorescent protein published in 1995, derived from Aequorea victoria.
   4204..4391    +  terminator     ADH1 terminator: S. cerevisiae ADH1; transcription terminator for the S. cerevisiae alcohol dehydrogenase 1 (ADH1) gene
   4466..4673    +  promoter       TEF promoter (fragment): Ashbya gossypii TEF promoter
   4674..4707    -  protein_bind   loxP: Cre-mediated recombination occurs in the 8-bp core sequence (GCATACAT). Cre recombinase
   4707..4843    +  promoter       TEF promoter (fragment): Ashbya gossypii TEF promoter
   4862..5650    +  CDS            URA3: PYRF_YEAST - Experimental evidence at protein level: Swiss-Prot protein existence level 1. From Saccharomyces cerevisiae (strain ATCC 204508 / S288c) (Baker's yeast).
   5662..5859    +  terminator     TEF terminator: Ashbya gossypii TEF terminator
   5913..5946    -  protein_bind   loxP: Cre-mediated recombination occurs in the 8-bp core sequence (GCATACAT). Cre recombinase
   6151..6759    -  CDS            PAC1 (fragment): LIS1_YEAS1 - Also known as LIS1 From Saccharomyces cerevisiae (strain RM11-1a) (Baker's yeast).
   6790..6808    -  promoter       T7 promoter: promoter for bacteriophage T7 RNA polymerase
   6830..6883    -  CDS            lacI (fragment): lac repressor; lacI; The lac repressor binds to the lac operator to inhibit transcription in E. coli. This inhibition can be relieved by adding lactose or isopropyl-β-D-thiogalactopyranoside (IPTG).
   7066..7654    -  rep_origin     ori: high-copy-number ColE1/pMB1/pBR322/pUC origin of replication
   7825..8685    -  CDS            AmpR: β-lactamase; bla; confers resistance to ampicillin, carbenicillin, and related antibiotics
   8686..8790    -  promoter       AmpR promoter: bla
   8885..8920    +  CDS            rop (fragment): Rop protein, which maintains plasmids at low copy number; rop
   9022..9073    +  misc_feature   bom (fragment): basis of mobility region from pBR322
>Addgene plasmid #133642 | ZJOM153 | addgene full sequence | sequence record 268960 | Addgene NGS Result
ATTTAGGTGACACTATAGAACGCGGCCGCCAGCTGAAGCTTGCTAGCTTTTACCTTTCTCTATACAACAA
GTGAGGGTTTGAACTTTTAAATCCCTTTTAATTTGAATCAAAAAAAAAACATTTAAAGGTTACACAAGGA
AAATAATGGCAGAGAAGGAGGAAGCGATTTTTCGCTCTGCTGAAATGGCTTTAGTCCAATTCTATATTCC
TCAAGAAATTTCAAGAGACTCTGCTTACACTTTAGGTCAATTGGGTCTTGTTCAATTCCGTGACTTGAAC
TCTAAGGTGCGTGCGTTTCAAAGAACTTTCGTGAACGAAATTAGAAGACTGGATAATGTAGAAAGACAGT
ATCGTTACTTTTATTCTCTTTTGAAGAAACACGATATTAAGCTCTACGAAGGAGACACGGACAAATATTT
GGACGGCTCAGGTGAATTGTACGTTCCACCAAGCGGTTCAGTGATAGATGATTATGTCCGGAACGCTTCA
TATTTGGAAGAAAGATTGATTCAAATGGAGGATGCAACCGATCAAATTGAAGTCCAGAAAAATGACTTGG
AACAGTATCGCTTTATTTTGCAGTCAGGTGATGAATTTTTCTTGAAGGGTGATAATACCGACAGCACTTC
CTATATGGATGAAGACATGATCGACGCTAATGGGGAAAACATTGCTGCTGCTATCGGTGCTTCTGTAAAC
TATGTCACTGGTGTCATTGCTAGAGACAAAGTTGCCACCTTAGAACAAATTCTTTGGAGAGTATTAAGAG
GTAACCTTTTCTTCAAAACTGTTGAAATTGAACAACCTGTTTATGATGTCAAAACCAGGGAGTATAAACA
TAAAAATGCTTTTATCGTATTTTCTCACGGTGATCTGATTATTAAAAGAATCAGAAAGATTGCGGAATCA
TTGGATGCCAATCTTTACGATGTTGACTCTTCCAACGAGGGTAGATCACAACAATTGGCCAAGGTCAACA
AGAATTTGAGTGATTTGTACACAGTTTTGAAAACCACTTCTACCACTTTAGAAAGTGAATTATATGCCAT
TGCCAAAGAATTGGACTCTTGGTTCCAAGATGTTACCCGTGAAAAGGCGATTTTTGAAATTTTGAACAAG
TCTAACTATGATACCAATAGAAAGATTTTGATTGCTGAAGGTTGGATACCAAGAGACGAATTGGCTACTT
TGCAAGCTCGTCTTGGTGAAATGATCGCAAGATTGGGTATTGATGTCCCATCCATTATCCAAGTCCTGGA
TACAAACCACACTCCACCTACCTTCCACAGAACTAACAAGTTTACTGCTGGTTTCCAAAGTATCTGTGAC
TGTTACGGTATTGCTCAGTACAGAGAAATCAATGCTGGTTTACCCACAATTGTCACTTTCCCTTTCATGT
TTGCCATCATGTTTGGTGATATGGGTCACGGGTTCTTAATGACCTTAGCCGCATTGTCTCTTGTATTGAA
TGAAAAGAAAATCAACAAAATGAAAAGAGGCGAAATTTTCGATATGGCCTTCACTGGTAGATACATTATT
TTGTTGATGGGTGTCTTTTCCATGTACACAGGTTTCCTTTACAACGATATCTTCTCTAAAACTATGACTA
TTTTCAAGTCTGGTTGGAAATGGCCTGATCATTGGAAAAAAGGTGAGAGTATTACTGCTACATCGGTGGG
TACATACCCTATCGGTTTAGATTGGGCTTGGCATGGAACTGAAAATGCTTTGTTATTTTCTAATTCTTAC
AAAATGAAACTATCAATTTTAATGGGGTTCATCCACATGACCTATTCTTATTTCTTTTCGTTGGCTAACC
ACCTATACTTTAACTCTATGATTGATATCATCGGTAACTTTATTCCTGGTTTGCTATTTATGCAAGGTAT
CTTTGGTTATCTTTCCGTTTGTATTGTTTACAAATGGGCTGTTGATTGGGTTAAGGACGGAAAGCCTGCT
CCAGGTTTGTTAAATATGTTGATCAACATGTTTTTATCACCAGGAACTATTGACGATGAATTATACCCTC
ATCAAGCAAAGGTCCAAGTGTTTTTGTTGTTGATGGCCTTGGTTTGTATTCCTTGGTTGCTATTGGTGAA
GCCATTACATTTCAAATTCACTCATAAAAAGAAATCTCACGAACCACTGCCATCGACTGAAGCAGATGCT
AGTTCTGAAGATTTGGAAGCACAACAATTAATTTCCGCGATGGACGCCGATGACGCTGAAGAAGAAGAAG
TTGGTTCTGGATCTCATGGTGAAGACTTTGGTGATATTATGATTCATCAAGTTATTCATACAATTGAATT
CTGTTTGAATTGTGTTTCGCACACTGCATCCTATTTACGTTTATGGGCCTTATCATTGGCACATGCTCAA
TTGTCTAGTGTTTTATGGACAATGACAATTCAAATTGCCTTTGGATTTAGAGGATTTGTGGGTGTGTTTA
TGACGGTTGCACTTTTTGCCATGTGGTTCGCACTAACATGTGCAGTTCTTGTTTTGATGGAAGGTACATC
TGCCATGCTTCATTCCTTACGTTTGCACTGGGTTGAATCTATGTCCAAGTTTTTCGTGGGTGAAGGTTTA
CCATACGAACCATTCGCATTTGAGTATAAAGACATGGAAGTCGCTGTTGCTAGTGCAAGCTCTTCCGCTT
CAAGCGCTTCGTACGCTGCAGGTCGACGGATCGGTGACGGTGCTGGTTTAATTAACATGTCTAAAGGTGA
AGAATTATTCACTGGTGTTGTCCCAATTTTGGTTGAATTAGATGGTGATGTTAATGGTCACAAATTTTCT
GTCTCCGGTGAAGGTGAAGGTGATGCTACTTACGGTAAATTGACCTTAAAATTTATTTGTACTACTGGTA
AATTGCCAGTTCCATGGCCAACCTTAGTCACTACTTTAACTTATGGTGTTCAATGTTTTTCTAGATACCC
AGATCATATGAAACAACATGACTTTTTCAAGTCTGCCATGCCAGAAGGTTATGTTCAAGAAAGAACTATT
TTTTTCAAAGATGACGGTAACTACAAGACCAGAGCTGAAGTCAAGTTTGAAGGTGATACCTTAGTTAATA
GAATCGAATTAAAAGGTATTGATTTTAAAGAAGATGGTAACATTTTAGGTCACAAATTGGAATACAACTA
TAACTCTCACAATGTTTACATCATGGCTGACAAACAAAAGAATGGTATCAAAGTTAACTTCAAAATTAGA
CACAACATTGAAGATGGTTCTGTTCAATTAGCTGACCATTATCAACAAAATACTCCAATTGGTGATGGTC
CAGTCTTGTTACCAGACAACCATTACTTATCCACTCAATCTGCCTTATCCAAAGATCCAAACGAAAAGAG
AGACCACATGGTCTTGTTAGAATTTGTTACTGCTGCTGGTATTACCCATGGTATTGATGAATTGTACAAA
ATTCCAGTTCCAACGCGTGATCTAGAGAAGCCATTCATGTCTAAAGGTGAAGAATTATTCACTGGTGTTG
TCCCAATTTTGGTTGAATTAGATGGTGATGTTAATGGTCACAAATTTTCTGTCTCCGGTGAAGGTGAAGG
TGATGCTACTTACGGTAAATTGACCTTAAAATTTATTTGTACTACTGGTAAATTGCCAGTTCCATGGCCA
ACCTTAGTCACTACTTTAACTTATGGTGTTCAATGTTTTTCTAGATACCCAGATCATATGAAACAACATG
ACTTTTTCAAGTCTGCCATGCCAGAAGGTTATGTTCAAGAAAGAACTATTTTTTTCAAAGATGACGGTAA
CTACAAGACCAGAGCTGAAGTCAAGTTTGAAGGTGATACCTTAGTTAATAGAATCGAATTAAAAGGTATT
GATTTTAAAGAAGATGGTAACATTTTAGGTCACAAATTGGAATACAACTATAACTCTCACAATGTTTACA
TCATGGCTGACAAACAAAAGAATGGTATCAAAGTTAACTTCAAAATTAGACACAACATTGAAGATGGTTC
TGTTCAATTAGCTGACCATTATCAACAAAATACTCCAATTGGTGATGGTCCAGTCTTGTTACCAGACAAC
CATTACTTATCCACTCAATCTGCCTTATCCAAAGATCCAAACGAAAAGAGAGACCACATGGTCTTGTTAG
AATTTGTTACTGCTGCTGGTATTACCCATGGTATGGATGAATTATATAAATAAGGCGCGCCACTTCTAAA
TAAGCGAATTTCTTATGATTTATGATTTTTATTATTAAATAAGTTATAAAAAAAATAAGTGTATACAAAT
TTTAAAGTGACTCTTAGGTTTTAAAACGAAAATTCTTATTCTTGAGTAACTCTTTCCTGTAGGTCAGGTT
GCTTTCTCAGGTATAGTATGAGGTCGCTCTTATTGACCACACCTCTACCGGCAGATCCGCTAGGGATAAC
AGGGTAATATAGATCTGTTTAGCTTGCCTCGTCCCCGCCGGGTCACCCGGCCAGCGACATGGAGGCCCAG
AATACCCTCCTTGACAGTCTTGACGTGCGCAGCTCAGGGGCATGATGTGACTGTCGCCCGTACATTTAGC
CCATACATCCCCATGTATAATCATTTGCATCCATACATTTTGATGGCCGCACGGCGCGAAGCAAAAATTA
CGGCTCCTCGCTGCGGACCTGCGAGCAGGGAAACGCTCCCCTCACAGACGCGTATAACTTCGTATAATGT
ATGCTATACGAAGTTATTGAATTGTCCCCACGCCGCGCCCCTGTAGAGAAATATAAAAGGTTAGGATTTG
CCACTGAGGTTCTTCTTTCATATACTTCCTTTTAAAATCTTGCTAGGATACAGTTCTCACATCACATCCG
AACATAAACAACCATGACAGTCAACACTAAGACCTATAGTGAGAGAGCAGAAACTCATGCCTCACCAGTA
GCACAACGATTATTTCGATTAATGGAACTGAAGAAAACCAATTTATGTGCATCAATTGATGTTGATACCA
CTAAGGAATTCCTTGAATTAATTGATAAATTGGGTCCTTATGTATGCTTAATCAAGACTCATATTGATAT
AATCAATGATTTTTCCTATGAATCCACTATTGAACCATTATTAGAACTTTCACGTAAACATCAATTTATG
ATTTTTGAAGATAGAAAATTTGCTGATATTGGTAATACCGTGAAGAAACAATATATTGGTGGAGTTTATA
AAATTAGTAGTTGGGCAGATATTACTAATGCTCATGGTGTCACTGGGAATGGAGTAGTTGAAGGATTAAA
ACAGGGAGCTAAAGAAACCACCACCAACCAAGAGCCAAGAGGGTTATTGATGTTAGCTGAATTATCATCA
GTGGGATCATTAGCATATGGAGAATATTCTCAAAAAACTGTTGAAATTGCTAAATCCGATAAGGAATTTG
TTATTGGATTTATTGCCCAACGTGATATGGGTGGACAAGAAGAAGGATTTGATTGGCTTATTATGACACC
TGGAGTTGGATTAGATGATAAAGGTGATGGATTAGGACAACAATATAGAACTGTTGATGAAGTTGTTAGC
ACTGGAACTGATATTATCATTGTTGGTAGAGGATTGTTTGGTAAAGGAAGAGATCCAGATATTGAAGGTA
AAAGGTATAGAGATGCTGGTTGGAATGCTTATTTGAAAAAGACTGGCCAATTATAATCAGTACTGACAAT
AAAAAGATTCTTGTTTTCAAGAACTTGTCATTTGTATAGTTTTTTTATATTGTAGTTGTTCTATTTTAAT
CAAATGTTAGCGTGATTTATATTTTTTTTCGCCTCGACATCATCTGCCCAGATGCGAAGTTAAGTGCGCA
GAAAGTAATATCATGCGTCAATCGTATGTGAATGCTGGTCGCTATACTGCTGTCGATTCGATACTAACGC
CGCCATCCAGTGTCGAAAACGAGCTCGAATTCATAACTTCGTATAATGTATGCTATACGAAGTTATATCG
ATGATATCAGATCCACTAGTGAGGACTTTTAAAAAAAGCGAAACATTTAAGTACTTCATTAAATAATAAA
TGATGCTACTATATAGTGAGTAAACCTTATTATATACTATCAATGCTAATTCAATAAAGTATTTAAAGTA
TCAACCAATGCTTAAAAAGAGTCAAAAAAAAGGGAAAAAGAAATAGGAAAGCCAAACTTATCTCATGAAA
ACGTTAGACTTGCAATCCAATCCACCAGTGACCATCATTTGCCTTGGGGTAACGTTAGAATCGAAATCCA
CATCCAGGTCTAAACAGTTGACAAATCCTGTATGCAACTTTTCCCAAACGTGTAAGCACTGCCCCGTGTT
CAGATCCCAACATCTGACAGATTTATCATCAGCACAAGAAAACAAGTATTGGCCTCGAATACTAATATCT
CTAACCCACGAAAGATGCCCCTTCAACGTAAGAACACATCTGAAATTTGAATCTGTAGGATTCGGTATGG
GTGCTCTATGGGCCATTAACGTAGGTAGAGGTATCTCCCAGATTTTTATCGTTCTATCTCTTGACGCTGA
GACACAATATTGCATCCCCCAATTCTTATATCGATCCGTTGATGGTGTTCTAAACCTTATCTCCGGAGAG
TCTTCGATGAAATGAATAAATTTAACTTTCTCTATGGGAAATTCATGACCCGTGCCAACACTAAGACCAT
TACCTGATGGCCAATGTGTTAACCTTAATGTAGTGTCATGTGAACCAGAGATGATGTAATCGCCTAGAAC
GTCTATGGAACGAACCCATTGGGAATGAGGCCTACTAGTGGCCTATGCGGCCGCGGATCTGCCGGTCTCC
CTATAGTGAGTCGTATTAATTTCGATAAGCCAGGTTAACCTGCATTAATGAATCGGCCAACGCGCGGGGA
GAGGCGGTTTGCGTATTGGGCGCTCTTCCGCTTCCTCGCTCACTGACTCGCTGCGCTCGGTCGTTCGGCT
GCGGCGAGCGGTATCAGCTCACTCAAAGGCGGTAATACGGTTATCCACAGAATCAGGGGATAACGCAGGA
AAGAACATGTGAGCAAAAGGCCAGCAAAAGGCCAGGAACCGTAAAAAGGCCGCGTTGCTGGCGTTTTTCC
ATAGGCTCCGCCCCCCTGACGAGCATCACAAAAATCGACGCTCAAGTCAGAGGTGGCGAAACCCGACAGG
ACTATAAAGATACCAGGCGTTTCCCCCTGGAAGCTCCCTCGTGCGCTCTCCTGTTCCGACCCTGCCGCTT
ACCGGATACCTGTCCGCCTTTCTCCCTTCGGGAAGCGTGGCGCTTTCTCATAGCTCACGCTGTAGGTATC
TCAGTTCGGTGTAGGTCGTTCGCTCCAAGCTGGGCTGTGTGCACGAACCCCCCGTTCAGCCCGACCGCTG
CGCCTTATCCGGTAACTATCGTCTTGAGTCCAACCCGGTAAGACACGACTTATCGCCACTGGCAGCAGCC
ACTGGTAACAGGATTAGCAGAGCGAGGTATGTAGGCGGTGCTACAGAGTTCTTGAAGTGGTGGCCTAACT
ACGGCTACACTAGAAGAACAGTATTTGGTATCTGCGCTCTGCTGAAGCCAGTTACCTTCGGAAAAAGAGT
TGGTAGCTCTTGATCCGGCAAACAAACCACCGCTGGTAGCGGTGGTTTTTTTGTTTGCAAGCAGCAGATT
ACGCGCAGAAAAAAAGGATCTCAAGAAGATCCTTTGATCTTTTCTACGGGGTCTGACGCTCAGTGGAACG
AAAACTCACGTTAAGGGATTTTGGTCATGAGATTATCAAAAAGGATCTTCACCTAGATCCTTTTAAATTA
AAAATGAAGTTTTAAATCAATCTAAAGTATATATGAGTAAACTTGGTCTGACAGTTACCAATGCTTAATC
AGTGAGGCACCTATCTCAGCGATCTGTCTATTTCGTTCATCCATAGTTGCCTGACTCCCCGTCGTGTAGA
TAACTACGATACGGGAGGGCTTACCATCTGGCCCCAGTGCTGCAATGATACCGCGAGACCCACGCTCACC
GGCTCCAGATTTATCAGCAATAAACCAGCCAGCCGGAAGGGCCGAGCGCAGAAGTGGTCCTGCAACTTTA
TCCGCCTCCATCCAGTCTATTAATTGTTGCCGGGAAGCTAGAGTAAGTAGTTCGCCAGTTAATAGTTTGC
GCAACGTTGTTGCCATTGCTACAGGCATCGTGGTGTCACGCTCGTCGTTTGGTATGGCTTCATTCAGCTC
CGGTTCCCAACGATCAAGGCGAGTTACATGATCCCCCATGTTGTGCAAAAAAGCGGTTAGCTCCTTCGGT
CCTCCGATCGTTGTCAGAAGTAAGTTGGCCGCAGTGTTATCACTCATGGTTATGGCAGCACTGCATAATT
CTCTTACTGTCATGCCATCCGTAAGATGCTTTTCTGTGACTGGTGAGTACTCAACCAAGTCATTCTGAGA
ATAGTGTATGCGGCGACCGAGTTGCTCTTGCCCGGCGTCAATACGGGATAATACCGCGCCACATAGCAGA
ACTTTAAAAGTGCTCATCATTGGAAAACGTTCTTCGGGGCGAAAACTCTCAAGGATCTTACCGCTGTTGA
GATCCAGTTCGATGTAACCCACTCGTGCACCCAACTGATCTTCAGCATCTTTTACTTTCACCAGCGTTTC
TGGGTGAGCAAAAACAGGAAGGCAAAATGCCGCAAAAAAGGGAATAAGGGCGACACGGAAATGTTGAATA
CTCATACTCTTCCTTTTTCAATATTATTGAAGCATTTATCAGGGTTATTGTCTCATGAGCGGATACATAT
TTGAATGTATTTAGAAAAATAAACAAATAGGGGTTCCGCGCACATTTCCCCGAAAAGTGCCACCTGACGT
CTAAGAAACCATTATTATCATGACATTAACCTATAAAAATAGGCGTATCACGAGGCCCTTTCGTCTCGCG
CGTTTCGGTGATGACGGTGAAAACCTCTGACACATGCAGCTCCCGGAGACGGTCACAGCTTGTCTGTAAG
CGGATGCCGGGAGCAGACAAGCCCGTCAGGGCGCGTCAGCGGGTGTTGGCGGGTGTCGGGGCTGGCTTAA
CTATGCGGCATCAGAGCAGATTGTACTGAGAGTGCACCATATGGACATATTGTCGTTAGAACGCGGCTAC
AATTAATACATAACCTTATGTATCATACACATACG
